Addgene plasmid #220480: pET28a_PA1472_Nterm_His
Purpose: heterologous expression of PA1472 for protein purification
Depositing lab: Emily Balskus. Depositing organization: Harvard University. Publication: A metabolomics pipeline highlights microbial metabolism in bloodstream infections. Mayers JR, Varon J, Zhou RR, Daniel-Ivad M, Beaulieu C, Bholse A, Glasser NR, Lichtenauer FM, Ng J, Vera MP, Huttenhower C, Perrella MA, Clish CB, Zhao SD, Baron RM, Balskus EP. Cell. 2024 Jun 11:S0092-8674(24)00579-8. doi: 10.1016/j.cell.2024.05.035. PubMed 38885650.
Backbone
  Vector backbone: pET28a
  Vector type: Bacterial Expression
Growth in bacteria
  Bacterial resistance: Kanamycin, 50 μg/mL
  Growth temperature: 37°C
  Growth strain: DH5alpha
  Copy number: High Copy
Gene/Insert
  Gene/Insert name: PA1472
  Species: P. aeruginosa
  Mutation: none
  Tag / fusion protein: 6xHs (N terminal on insert)
  Cloning method: Gibson Cloning
Terms and licenses: Academic/Nonprofit Terms; Industry Terms: Not Available to Industry
How to cite: pET28a_PA1472_Nterm_His was a gift from Emily Balskus (Addgene plasmid # 220480 ; http://n2t.net/addgene:220480 ; RRID:Addgene_220480)
