[The description below was written by a language model from this plasmid's Addgene catalogue record and pLannotate feature annotations shown in this document.]
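Description:
pET28a_PA1472_Nterm_His is a bacterial expression plasmid built on the pET28a backbone for heterologous production of the Pseudomonas aeruginosa protein PA1472 in E. coli, with the stated aim of purifying the protein. The unmutated PA1472 coding sequence was inserted by Gibson assembly. The 5,844 nt sequenced record carries a kanamycin resistance gene (aminoglycoside phosphotransferase) for selection and a ColE1/pBR322-type origin accompanied by the bom region and the rop gene. The catalogue lists it as high copy, although rop normally moderates copy number. An f1 origin is also present, along with short tetracycline-resistance gene fragments that are remnants of the pBR322-derived backbone rather than functional markers.

Expression is driven by the T7 promoter with an adjacent lac operator, followed by the T7 gene 10 ribosome binding site. The plasmid-borne lacI gene supplies repressor, so transcription is held off until IPTG or lactose is added, and it requires a host that provides T7 RNA polymerase. Downstream of the ribosome binding site, the annotation picks up a short His-tag-like fragment (labelled as part of a composite tag) and a thrombin cleavage site. This is consistent with the catalogued N-terminal 6xHis tag, which allows metal-affinity purification and optional tag removal. The PA1472 open reading frame itself is not annotated, but it presumably occupies the unlabelled interval between the thrombin site and the downstream vector elements. A second His-tag fragment lies after this interval, ahead of the T7 terminator. The record does not say whether it is translated, and the catalogue lists only the N-terminal tag.
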