Features (pLannotate 1.2.2; 20 found; start..end, strand, type, name):
    244..262     +  promoter       T7 promoter: promoter for bacteriophage T7 RNA polymerase
    263..287     +  protein_bind   lac operator: The lac repressor binds to the lac operator to inhibit transcription in E. coli. This inhibition can be relieved by adding lactose or isopropyl-β-D-thiogalactopyranoside (IPTG). lac repressor encoded by lacI
    302..324     +  RBS            RBS: efficient ribosome binding site from bacteriophage T7 gene 10 (Olins and Rangwala, 1989)
    343..359     +  CDS            capTEV™ (fragment): composite tag for in vivo biotinylation, TEV protease cleavage, and 6xHis tagging
    370..387     +  CDS            thrombin site: thrombin recognition and cleavage site
    952..969     +  CDS            9xHis (fragment): 9xHis affinity tag
    979..1028    +  CDS            SET1 (fragment): solubility-enhancement tag derived from T7 phage gene 10B
   1036..1083    +  terminator     T7 terminator: transcription terminator for bacteriophage T7 RNA polymerase
   1120..1548    +  rep_origin     f1 ori (sequence partly withheld): f1 bacteriophage origin of replication; arrow indicates direction of (+) strand synthesis
   1601..1658    +  promoter       AmpR promoter (fragment): bla
   1667..2482    -  CDS            KanR: aminoglycoside phosphotransferase; aph(3')-Ia; confers resistance to kanamycin in bacteria or G418 (Geneticin®) in eukaryotes
   2604..3192    +  rep_origin     ori: high-copy-number ColE1/pMB1/pBR322/pUC origin of replication
   3378..3517    -  misc_feature   bom: basis of mobility region from pBR322
   3619..3810    -  CDS            rop: Rop protein, which maintains plasmids at low copy number; rop
   3827..4207    +  CDS            YPB1_ECOLX: Protein predicted: Swiss-Prot protein existence level 4. From Escherichia coli.
   4279..4570    -  CDS            TcR (fragment): tetracycline efflux protein; tet; confers resistance to tetracycline
   4585..4606    -  protein_bind   CAP binding site: CAP binding activates transcription in the presence of cAMP. E. coli catabolite activator protein
   4619..5701    -  CDS            lacI: lac repressor; lacI; The lac repressor binds to the lac operator to inhibit transcription in E. coli. This inhibition can be relieved by adding lactose or isopropyl-β-D-thiogalactopyranoside (IPTG).
   5702..5779    -  promoter       lacI promoter: lacI
   5787..222     -  CDS            TcR (fragment) (across the origin): tetracycline efflux protein; tet; confers resistance to tetracycline
>Addgene plasmid #220480 | pET28a_PA1472_Nterm_His | addgene full sequence | sequence record 434035 | Addgene NGS Result
CCGTTGAGCACCGCCGCCGCAAGGAATGGTGCATGCAAGGAGATGGCGCCCAACAGTCCCCCGGCCACGG
GGCCTGCCACCATACCCACGCCGAAACAAGCGCTCATGAGCCCGAAGTGGCGAGCCCGATCTTCCCCATC
GGTGATGTCGGCGATATAGGCGCCAGCAACCGCACCTGTGGCGCCGGTGATGCCGGCCACGATGCGTCCG
GCGTAGAGGATCGAGATCTCGATCCCGCGAAATTAATACGACTCACTATAGGGGAATTGTGAGCGGATAA
CAATTCCCCTCTAGAAATAATTTTGTTTAACTTTAAGAAGGAGATATACCATGGGCAGCAGCCATCATCA
TCATCATCACAGCAGCGGCCTGGTGCCGCGCGGCAGCCATATGAACTTTGTTTTTCCGCATCCGCTGGAT
ACACCGCGTCTGCGTCTGCGCACCTTTCGTGAAGAAGATGCAGCACCGCTGTTTGCAATGATGAGCGATC
CGGAAGTTATGCGTTATTGGAATACCCCTCCGTGGACCACACCGGCACAGGCACGTGAAGCAATTCTGCG
TGATAGCCAGGCACTGGTTGATGGTGAATATCTGAATCTGGCAATTGAACGTCGTGAAGATGGTCAGCTG
CTGGGTAGCTGTATTCTGTTTCATTTTGAAAAAGGTAGCCGTCGTGCAGAACTGGGTTATTGTCTGGCAC
GTGCAGCACAAGGTCGTGGTTATATGGGTGAAGCACTGCGTCGTCTGCTGGCATTTGCATTTGATGAAAT
TGATCTGAATCGTCTGGAAGCAGAAATCGATCCGCGTAATCGTCCGAGCGCAGCAAGCCTGGAACGTCTG
GGTTTTCGTCAAGAAGGCCTGCTGGCACAGCGTTGGATTGTTAGCGGTGAAGTTAGCGATAGCGCACTGT
ATGGACTGCTGGCAGAACATTGGCGTAATCGCTAACTCGAGCACCACCACCACCACCACTGAGATCCGGC
TGCTAACAAAGCCCGAAAGGAAGCTGAGTTGGCTGCTGCCACCGCTGAGCAATAACTAGCATAACCCCTT
GGGGCCTCTAAACGGGTCTTGAGGGGTTTTTTGCTGAAAGGAGGAACTATATCCGGATTGGCGAATGGG
[124 nt withheld, positions 1120-1243]
C
[91 nt withheld, positions 1245-1335]
A
[49 nt withheld, positions 1337-1385]
CCTTTGACGTTGGAGTCCACGTTCTTT
[37 nt withheld, positions 1413-1449]
ACCCTATCTCGGTCTATTCTTTTGATTTATAAGGGATTTTGCCGATTTCGGCCTATTGGTTAAAAAATGA
GCTGATTTAACAAAAATTTAACGCGAATTTTAACAAAATATTAACGCTTACAATTTAGGTGGCACTTTTC
GGGGAAATGTGCGCGGAACCCCTATTTGTTTATTTTTCTAAATACATTCAAATATGTATCCGCTCATGAA
TTAATTCTTAGAAAAACTCATCGAGCATCAAATGAAACTGCAATTTATTCATATCAGGATTATCAATACC
ATATTTTTGAAAAAGCCGTTTCTGTAATGAAGGAGAAAACTCACCGAGGCAGTTCCATAGGATGGCAAGA
TCCTGGTATCGGTCTGCGATTCCGACTCGTCCAACATCAATACAACCTATTAATTTCCCCTCGTCAAAAA
TAAGGTTATCAAGTGAGAAATCACCATGAGTGACGACTGAATCCGGTGAGAATGGCAAAAGTTTATGCAT
TTCTTTCCAGACTTGTTCAACAGGCCAGCCATTACGCTCGTCATCAAAATCACTCGCATCAACCAAACCG
TTATTCATTCGTGATTGCGCCTGAGCGAGACGAAATACGCGATCGCTGTTAAAAGGACAATTACAAACAG
GAATCGAATGCAACCGGCGCAGGAACACTGCCAGCGCATCAACAATATTTTCACCTGAATCAGGATATTC
TTCTAATACCTGGAATGCTGTTTTCCCGGGGATCGCAGTGGTGAGTAACCATGCATCATCAGGAGTACGG
ATAAAATGCTTGATGGTCGGAAGAGGCATAAATTCCGTCAGCCAGTTTAGTCTGACCATCTCATCTGTAA
CATCATTGGCAACGCTACCTTTGCCATGTTTCAGAAACAACTCTGGCGCATCGGGCTTCCCATACAATCG
ATAGATTGTCGCACCTGATTGCCCGACATTATCGCGAGCCCATTTATACCCATATAAATCAGCATCCATG
TTGGAATTTAATCGCGGCCTAGAGCAAGACGTTTCCCGTTGAATATGGCTCATAACACCCCTTGTATTAC
TGTTTATGTAAGCAGACAGTTTTATTGTTCATGACCAAAATCCCTTAACGTGAGTTTTCGTTCCACTGAG
CGTCAGACCCCGTAGAAAAGATCAAAGGATCTTCTTGAGATCCTTTTTTTCTGCGCGTAATCTGCTGCTT
GCAAACAAAAAAACCACCGCTACCAGCGGTGGTTTGTTTGCCGGATCAAGAGCTACCAACTCTTTTTCCG
AAGGTAACTGGCTTCAGCAGAGCGCAGATACCAAATACTGTCCTTCTAGTGTAGCCGTAGTTAGGCCACC
ACTTCAAGAACTCTGTAGCACCGCCTACATACCTCGCTCTGCTAATCCTGTTACCAGTGGCTGCTGCCAG
TGGCGATAAGTCGTGTCTTACCGGGTTGGACTCAAGACGATAGTTACCGGATAAGGCGCAGCGGTCGGGC
TGAACGGGGGGTTCGTGCACACAGCCCAGCTTGGAGCGAACGACCTACACCGAACTGAGATACCTACAGC
GTGAGCTATGAGAAAGCGCCACGCTTCCCGAAGGGAGAAAGGCGGACAGGTATCCGGTAAGCGGCAGGGT
CGGAACAGGAGAGCGCACGAGGGAGCTTCCAGGGGGAAACGCCTGGTATCTTTATAGTCCTGTCGGGTTT
CGCCACCTCTGACTTGAGCGTCGATTTTTGTGATGCTCGTCAGGGGGGCGGAGCCTATGGAAAAACGCCA
GCAACGCGGCCTTTTTACGGTTCCTGGCCTTTTGCTGGCCTTTTGCTCACATGTTCTTTCCTGCGTTATC
CCCTGATTCTGTGGATAACCGTATTACCGCCTTTGAGTGAGCTGATACCGCTCGCCGCAGCCGAACGACC
GAGCGCAGCGAGTCAGTGAGCGAGGAAGCGGAAGAGCGCCTGATGCGGTATTTTCTCCTTACGCATCTGT
GCGGTATTTCACACCGCAATGGTGCACTCTCAGTACAATCTGCTCTGATGCCGCATAGTTAAGCCAGTAT
ACACTCCGCTATCGCTACGTGACTGGGTCATGGCTGCGCCCCGACACCCGCCAACACCCGCTGACGCGCC
CTGACGGGCTTGTCTGCTCCCGGCATCCGCTTACAGACAAGCTGTGACCGTCTCCGGGAGCTGCATGTGT
CAGAGGTTTTCACCGTCATCACCGAAACGCGCGAGGCAGCTGCGGTAAAGCTCATCAGCGTGGTCGTGAA
GCGATTCACAGATGTCTGCCTGTTCATCCGCGTCCAGCTCGTTGAGTTTCTCCAGAAGCGTTAATGTCTG
GCTTCTGATAAAGCGGGCCATGTTAAGGGCGGTTTTTTCCTGTTTGGTCACTGATGCCTCCGTGTAAGGG
GGATTTCTGTTCATGGGGGTAATGATACCGATGAAACGAGAGAGGATGCTCACGATACGGGTTACTGATG
ATGAACATGCCCGGTTACTGGAACGTTGTGAGGGTAAACAACTGGCGGTATGGATGCGGCGGGACCAGAG
AAAAATCACTCAGGGTCAATGCCAGCGCTTCGTTAATACAGATGTAGGTGTTCCACAGGGTAGCCAGCAG
CATCCTGCGATGCAGATCCGGAACATAATGGTGCAGGGCGCTGACTTCCGCGTTTCCAGACTTTACGAAA
CACGGAAACCGAAGACCATTCATGTTGTTGCTCAGGTCGCAGACGTTTTGCAGCAGCAGTCGCTTCACGT
TCGCTCGCGTATCGGTGATTCATTCTGCTAACCAGTAAGGCAACCCCGCCAGCCTAGCCGGGTCCTCAAC
GACAGGAGCACGATCATGCGCACCCGTGGGGCCGCCATGCCGGCGATAATGGCCTGCTTCTCGCCGAAAC
GTTTGGTGGCGGGACCAGTGACGAAGGCTTGAGCGAGGGCGTGCAAGATTCCGAATACCGCAAGCGACAG
GCCGATCATCGTCGCGCTCCAGCGAAAGCGGTCCTCGCCGAAAATGACCCAGAGCGCTGCCGGCACCTGT
CCTACGAGTTGCATGATAAAGAAGACAGTCATAAGTGCGGCGACGATAGTCATGCCCCGCGCCCACCGGA
AGGAGCTGACTGGGTTGAAGGCTCTCAAGGGCATCGGTCGAGATCCCGGTGCCTAATGAGTGAGCTAACT
TACATTAATTGCGTTGCGCTCACTGCCCGCTTTCCAGTCGGGAAACCTGTCGTGCCAGCTGCATTAATGA
ATCGGCCAACGCGCGGGGAGAGGCGGTTTGCGTATTGGGCGCCAGGGTGGTTTTTCTTTTCACCAGTGAG
ACGGGCAACAGCTGATTGCCCTTCACCGCCTGGCCCTGAGAGAGTTGCAGCAAGCGGTCCACGCTGGTTT
GCCCCAGCAGGCGAAAATCCTGTTTGATGGTGGTTAACGGCGGGATATAACATGAGCTGTCTTCGGTATC
GTCGTATCCCACTACCGAGATATCCGCACCAACGCGCAGCCCGGACTCGGTAATGGCGCGCATTGCGCCC
AGCGCCATCTGATCGTTGGCAACCAGCATCGCAGTGGGAACGATGCCCTCATTCAGCATTTGCATGGTTT
GTTGAAAACCGGACATGGCACTCCAGTCGCCTTCCCGTTCCGCTATCGGCTGAATTTGATTGCGAGTGAG
ATATTTATGCCAGCCAGCCAGACGCAGACGCGCCGAGACAGAACTTAATGGGCCCGCTAACAGCGCGATT
TGCTGGTGACCCAATGCGACCAGATGCTCCACGCCCAGTCGCGTACCGTCTTCATGGGAGAAAATAATAC
TGTTGATGGGTGTCTGGTCAGAGACATCAAGAAATAACGCCGGAACATTAGTGCAGGCAGCTTCCACAGC
AATGGCATCCTGGTCATCCAGCGGATAGTTAATGATCAGCCCACTGACGCGTTGCGCGAGAAGATTGTGC
ACCGCCGCTTTACAGGCTTCGACGCCGCTTCGTTCTACCATCGACACCACCACGCTGGCACCCAGTTGAT
CGGCGCGAGATTTAATCGCCGCGACAATTTGCGACGGCGCGTGCAGGGCCAGACTGGAGGTGGCAACGCC
AATCAGCAACGACTGTTTGCCCGCCAGTTGTTGTGCCACGCGGTTGGGAATGTAATTCAGCTCCGCCATC
GCCGCTTCCACTTTTTCCCGCGTTTTCGCAGAAACGTGGCTGGCCTGGTTCACCACGCGGGAAACGGTCT
GATAAGAGACACCGGCATACTCTGCGACATCGTATAACGTTACTGGTTTCACATTCACCACCCTGAATTG
ACTCTCTTCCGGGCGCTATCATGCCATACCGCGAAAGGTTTTGCGCCATTCGATGGTGTCCGGGATCTCG
ACGCTCTCCCTTATGCGACTCCTGCATTAGGAAGCAGCCCAGTAGTAGGTTGAGG
